>Addgene plasmid #87568 | pBW754_pCAG-PV8 | depositor full sequence | sequence record 173401 | pBW754_pCAG-PV8 sequence 4947 bps
TTACCAATGCTTAATCAGTGAGGCACCTATCTCAGCGATCTGTCTATTTCGTTCATCCATAGTTGCCTGA
CTCCCCGTCGTGTAGATAACTACGATACGGGAGGGCTTACCATCTGGCCCCAGTGCTGCAATGATACCGC
GAGACCCACGCTCACCGGCTCCAGATTTATCAGCAATAAACCAGCCAGCCGGAAGGGCCGAGCGCAGAAG
TGGTCCTGCAACTTTATCCGCCTCCATCCAGTCTATTAATTGTTGCCGGGAAGCTAGAGTAAGTAGTTCG
CCAGTTAATAGTTTGCGCAACGTTGTTGCCATTGCTACAGGCATCGTGGTGTCACGCTCGTCGTTTGGTA
TGGCTTCATTCAGCTCCGGTTCCCAACGATCAAGGCGAGTTACATGATCCCCCATGTTGTGCAAAAAAGC
GGTTAGCTCCTTCGGTCCTCCGATCGTTGTCAGAAGTAAGTTGGCCGCAGTGTTATCACTCATGGTTATG
GCAGCACTGCATAATTCTCTTACTGTCATGCCATCCGTAAGATGCTTTTCTGTGACTGGTGAGTACTCAA
CCAAGTCATTCTGAGAATAGTGTATGCGGCGACCGAGTTGCTCTTGCCCGGCGTCAATACGGGATAATAC
CGCGCCACATAGCAGAACTTTAAAAGTGCTCATCATTGGAAAACGTTCTTCGGGGCGAAAACTCTCAAGG
ATCTTACCGCTGTTGAGATCCAGTTCGATGTAACCCACTCGTGCACCCAACTGATCTTCAGCATCTTTTA
CTTTCACCAGCGTTTCTGGGTGAGCAAAAACAGGAAGGCAAAATGCCGCAAAAAAGGGAATAAGGGCGAC
ACGGAAATGTTGAATACTCATACTCTTCCTTTTTCAATATTATTGAAGCATTTATCAGGGTTATTGTCTC
ATGAGCGGATACATATTTGAATGTATTTAGAAAAATAAACAAATAGGGGTTCCGCGCACATTTCCCCGAA
AAGTGCCACCTGGGTCGACATTGATTATTGACTAGTTATTAATAGTAATCAATTACGGGGTCATTAGTTC
ATAGCCCATATATGGAGTTCCGCGTTACATAACTTACGGTAAATGGCCCGCCTGGCTGACCGCCCAACGA
CCCCCGCCCATTGACGTCAATAATGACGTATGTTCCCATAGTAACGCCAATAGGGACTTTCCATTGACGT
CAATGGGTGGAGTATTTACGGTAAACTGCCCACTTGGCAGTACATCAAGTGTATCATATGCCAAGTACGC
CCCCTATTGACGTCAATGACGGTAAATGGCCCGCCTGGCATTATGCCCAGTACATGACCTTATGGGACTT
TCCTACTTGGCAGTACATCTACGTATTAGTCATCGCTATTACCATGGTCGAGGTGAGCCCCACGTTCTGC
TTCACTCTCCCCATCTCCCCCCCCTCCCCACCCCCAATTTTGTATTTATTTATTTTTTAATTATTTTGTG
CAGCGATGGGGGCGGGGGGGGGGGGGGCGCGCGCCAGGCGGGGCGGGGCGGGGCGAGGGGCGGGGCGGGG
CGAGGCGGAAAGGTGCGGCGGCAGCCAATCAGAGCGGCGCGCTCCGAAAGTTTCCTTTTATGGCGAGGCG
GCGGCGGCGGCGGCCCTATAAAAAGCGAAGCGCGCGGCGGGCGGGAGTCGCTGCGTTGCCTTCGCCCCGT
GCCCCGCTCCGCGCCGCCTCGCGCCGCCCGCCCCGGCTCTGACTGACCGCGTTACTCCCACAGGTGAGCG
GGCGGGACGGCCCTTCTCCTCCGGGCTGTAATTAGCGCTTGGTTTAATGACGGCTCGTTTCTTTTCTGTG
GCTGCGTGAAAGCCTTAAAGGGCTCCGGGAGGGCCCTTTGTGCGGGGGGGAGCGGCTCGGGGGGTGCGTG
CGTGTGTGTGTGCGTGGGGAGCGCCGCGTGCGGCTCCGCGCTGCCCGGCGGCTGTGAGCGCTGCGGGCGC
GGCGCGGGGCTTTGTGCGCTCCGCAGTGTGCGCGAGGGGAGCGCGGCCGGGGGCGGTGCCCCGCGGTGCG
GGGGGGGCTGCGAGGGGAACAAAGGCTGCGTGCGGGGTGTGTGCGTGGGGGGGTGAGCAGGGGGTGTGGG
CGCGGCGGTCGGGCTGTAACCCCCCCCTGCACCCCCCTCCCCGAGTTGCTGAGCACGGCCCGGCTTCGGG
TGCGGGGCTCCGTACGGGGCGTGGCGCGGGGCTCGCCGTGCCGGGCGGGGGGTGGCGGCAGGTGGGGGTG
CCGGGCGGGGCGGGGCCGCCTCGGGCCGGGGAGGGCTCGGGGGAGGGGCGCGGCGGCCCCCGGAGCGCCG
GCGGCTGTCGAGGCGCGGCGAGCCGCAGCCATTGCCTTTTATGGTAATCGTGCGAGAGGGCGCAGGGACT
TCCTTTGTCCCAAATCTGTGCGGAGCCGAAATCTGGGAGGCGCCGCCGCACCCCCTCTAGCGGGCGCGGG
GCGAAGCGGTGCGGCGCCGGCAGGAAGGAAATGGGCGGGGAGGGCCTTCGTGCGTCGCCGCGCCGCCGTC
CCCTTCTCCCTCTCCAGCCTCGGGGCTGTCCGCGGGGGGACGGCTGCCTTCGGGGGGGACGGGGCAGGGC
GGGGTTCGGCTTCTGGCGTGTGACCGGCGGCTCTAGAGCCTCTGCTAACCATGTTCATGCCTTCTTCTTT
TTCCTACAGCTCCTGGGCAACGTGCTGGTTATTGTGCTGTCTCATCATTTTGGCAAAGAATTGATTAATT
CGAGCGAAGGCGCGCCCCTCGTCTCAACCAAAGCAATCAACCCATCAACCACCTGGGCACGCGTAAGTCT
ACGGTACCGTTCCTTATCATCTGGCGAATCGGACCCACAAGAGCACTGGCGGCCGCCCAGGATACATAGA
TTACCACAACTCCGAGCCCTTCCACCGCTAGCGCACTCCTCAGGTGCAGGCTGCCTATCAGAAGGTGGTG
GCTGGTGTGGCCAATGCCCTGGCTCACAAATACCACTGAGATCTTTTTCCCTCTGCCAAAAATTATGGGG
ACATCATGAAGCCCCTTGAGCATCTGACTTCTGGCTAATAAAGGAAATTTATTTTCATTGCAATAGTGTG
TTGGAATTTTTTGTGTCTCTCACTCGGAAGGACATATGGGAGGGCAAATCATTTAAAACATCAGAATGAG
TATTTGGTTTAGAGTTTGGCAACATATGCCCATATGCTGGCTGCCATGAACAAAGGTTGGCTATAAAGAG
GTCATCAGTATATGAAACAGCCCCCTGCTGTCCATTCCTTATTCCATAGAAAAGCCTTGACTTGAGGTTA
GATTTTTTTTATATTTTGTTTTGTGTTATTTTTTTCTTTAACATCCCTAAAATTTTCCTTACATGTTTTA
CTAGCCAGATTTTTCCTCCTCTCCTGACTACTCCCAGTCATAGCTGTCCCTCTTCTCTTATGGAGATCCC
TCGACCTGCAGCCCAAGCTTGGCGTAATCATGGTCATAGCTGTTTCCTGTGTGAAATTGTTATCCGCTCA
CAATTCCACACAACATACGAGCCGGAAGCATAAAGTGTAAAGCCTGGGGTGCCTAATGAGTGAGCTAACT
CACATTAATTGCGTTGCGCTCACTGCCCGCTTTCCAGTCGGGAAACCTGTCGTGCCAGCGGATCCGCATC
TCAATTAGTCAGCAACCATAGTCCCGCCCCTAACTCCGCCCAGTTCCGCCCATTCTCCGCCCCATGGCTG
ACTAATTTTTTTTATTTATGCAGAGGCCGAGGCCGCCTCGGCCTCTGAGCTATTCCAGAAGTAGTGAGGA
GGCTTTTTTGGAGGCCTAGGCTTTTGCAAAAAGCTAACTTGTTTATTGCAGCTTATAATGGTTACAAATA
AAGCAATAGCATCACAAATTTCACAAATAAAGCATTTTTTTCACTGCATTCTAGTTGTGGTTTGTCCAAA
CTCATCAATGTATCTTATCATGTCTGGATCCGCTGCATTAATGAATCGGCCAACGCGCGGGGAGAGGCGG
TTTGCGTATTGGGCGCTCTTCCGCTTCCTCGCTCACTGACTCGCTGCGCTCGGTCGTTCGGCTGCGGCGA
GCGGTATCAGCTCACTCAAAGGCGGTAATACGGTTATCCACAGAATCAGGGGATAACGCAGGAAAGAACA
TGTGAGCAAAAGGCCAGCAAAAGGCCAGGAACCGTAAAAAGGCCGCGTTGCTGGCGTTTTTCCATAGGCT
CCGCCCCCCTGACGAGCATCACAAAAATCGACGCTCAAGTCAGAGGTGGCGAAACCCGACAGGACTATAA
AGATACCAGGCGTTTCCCCCTGGAAGCTCCCTCGTGCGCTCTCCTGTTCCGACCCTGCCGCTTACCGGAT
ACCTGTCCGCCTTTCTCCCTTCGGGAAGCGTGGCGCTTTCTCATAGCTCACGCTGTAGGTATCTCAGTTC
GGTGTAGGTCGTTCGCTCCAAGCTGGGCTGTGTGCACGAACCCCCCGTTCAGCCCGACCGCTGCGCCTTA
TCCGGTAACTATCGTCTTGAGTCCAACCCGGTAAGACACGACTTATCGCCACTGGCAGCAGCCACTGGTA
ACAGGATTAGCAGAGCGAGGTATGTAGGCGGTGCTACAGAGTTCTTGAAGTGGTGGCCTAACTACGGCTA
CACTAGAAGAACAGTATTTGGTATCTGCGCTCTGCTGAAGCCAGTTACCTTCGGAAAAAGAGTTGGTAGC
TCTTGATCCGGCAAACAAACCACCGCTGGTAGCGGTGGTTTTTTTGTTTGCAAGCAGCAGATTACGCGCA
GAAAAAAAGGATCTCAAGAAGATCCTTTGATCTTTTCTACGGGGTCTGACGCTCAGTGGAACGAAAACTC
ACGTTAAGGGATTTTGGTCATGAGATTATCAAAAAGGATCTTCACCTAGATCCTTTTAAATTAAAAATGA
AGTTTTAAATCAATCTAAAGTATATATGAGTAAACTTGGTCTGACAG
Features (pLannotate 1.2.2; 16 found; start..end, strand, type, name):
      1..861     -  CDS            AmpR: β-lactamase; bla; confers resistance to ampicillin, carbenicillin, and related antibiotics
    862..966     -  promoter       AmpR promoter: bla
    997..1376    +  enhancer       CMV enhancer: human cytomegalovirus immediate early enhancer
   1378..1653    +  promoter       chicken β-actin promoter: No description available
   1654..2669    +  intron         chimeric intron: chimera between introns from chicken β-actin and rabbit β-globin
   2905..2976    +  CDS            HBB (fragment): HBB_PONPY - Experimental evidence at transcript level: Swiss-Prot protein existence level 2. Involved in oxygen transport from the lung to the various peripheral tissues. From Pongo pygmaeus (Bornean orangutan).
   3047..3102    +  polyA_signal   β-globin poly(A) signal: rabbit β-globin polyadenylation signal (Gil and Proudfoot, 1987)
   3487..3503    -  protein_bind   lac operator: The lac repressor binds to the lac operator to inhibit transcription in E. coli. This inhibition can be relieved by adding lactose or isopropyl-β-D-thiogalactopyranoside (IPTG). lac repressor encoded by lacI
   3511..3541    -  promoter       lac promoter: promoter for the E. coli lac operon
   3556..3577    -  protein_bind   CAP binding site: CAP binding activates transcription in the presence of cAMP. E. coli catabolite activator protein
   3590..3629    -  CDS            lacI (fragment): lac repressor; lacI; The lac repressor binds to the lac operator to inhibit transcription in E. coli. This inhibition can be relieved by adding lactose or isopropyl-β-D-thiogalactopyranoside (IPTG).
   3636..3658    +  promoter       SV40 promoter (fragment): SV40 enhancer and early promoter
   3662..3796    +  rep_origin     SV40 ori: SV40 origin of replication
   3816..3950    +  polyA_signal   SV40 poly(A) signal: SV40 polyadenylation signal
   3952..4006    -  CDS            lacI (fragment): lac repressor; lacI; The lac repressor binds to the lac operator to inhibit transcription in E. coli. This inhibition can be relieved by adding lactose or isopropyl-β-D-thiogalactopyranoside (IPTG).
   4189..4777    -  rep_origin     ori: high-copy-number ColE1/pMB1/pBR322/pUC origin of replication
