[The description below was written by a language model from this plasmid's Addgene catalogue record and pLannotate feature annotations shown in this document.]
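Description:
pBW754_pCAG-PV8 is a 4,947 bp mammalian expression plasmid built on the pCAGGS backbone and catalogued as an empty backbone for synthetic biology work, with the stated purpose given only as "Simple PV8". It is propagated in E. coli from a high-copy ColE1/pUC-type origin and selected with ampicillin through the β-lactamase gene and its native promoter. The associated publication concerns the large-scale design of multi-input, multi-output genetic circuits in mammalian cells, so the plasmid presumably serves as one of the cloning or parent vectors for assembling such circuit components. The record does not explain what "PV8" denotes.

The expression unit is the standard CAG arrangement: the human cytomegalovirus immediate-early enhancer fused to the chicken β-actin promoter, followed by the chimeric chicken β-actin/rabbit β-globin intron, which together give strong constitutive transcription in a wide range of mammalian cells. Downstream lies the rabbit β-globin polyadenylation signal. The short HBB-like fragment annotated just before it is most likely residual β-globin 3′ sequence typical of pCAGGS rather than a functional coding region. Roughly 230 bp between the intron and this globin sequence carry no annotation. This is where an insertion site or the PV8 element would be expected, but the feature table does not identify anything there, and no insert is listed in the catalogue fields.

The remaining features are backbone remnants. They include a lac promoter, operator and CAP binding site with small lacI fragments. There is also an SV40 origin of replication, flanked by a partial SV40 promoter and an SV40 poly(A) signal, which could permit episomal replication in cells expressing large T antigen. No mammalian selection marker or reporter is annotated.
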