Addgene plasmid #87568: pBW754_pCAG-PV8
Purpose: (Empty Backbone) Simple PV8
Depositing lab: Wilson Wong. Depositing organization: Boston University Main Campus. Publication: Large-scale design of robust genetic circuits with multiple inputs and outputs for mammalian cells. Weinberg BH, Pham NT, Caraballo LD, Lozanoski T, Engel A, Bhatia S, Wong WW. Nat Biotechnol. 2017 Mar 27. doi: 10.1038/nbt.3805. PubMed 28346402.
Backbone
  Vector backbone: pCAGGS
  Vector type: Mammalian Expression, Synthetic Biology
Growth in bacteria
  Bacterial resistance: Ampicillin, 100 μg/mL
  Growth temperature: 37°C
  Growth strain: NEB Stable
  Copy number: High Copy
Terms and licenses: Academic/Nonprofit Terms; Industry Terms: Not Available to Industry
How to cite: pBW754_pCAG-PV8 was a gift from Wilson Wong (Addgene plasmid # 87568 ; http://n2t.net/addgene:87568 ; RRID:Addgene_87568)
