>Addgene plasmid #87568 | pBW754_pCAG-PV8 | addgene partial sequence | sequence record 177024 | Addgene Partial NGS Result
TGCACCCCCCTCCCCGAGTTGCTGAGCACGGCCCGGCTTCGGGTGCGGGGCTCCGTACGGGGCGTGGCGC
GGGGCTCGCCGTGCCGGGCGGGGGGTGGCGGCAGGTGGGGGTGCCGGGCGGGGCGGGGCCGCCTCGGGCC
GGGGAGGGCTCGGGGGAGGGGCGCGGCGGCCCCCGGAGCGCCGGCGGCTGTCGAGGCGCGGCGAGCCGCA
GCCATTGCCTTTTATGGTAATCGTGCGAGAGGGCGCAGGGACTTCCTTTGTCCCAAATCTGTGCGGAGCC
GAAATCTGGGAGGCGCCGCCGCACCCCCTCTAGCGGGCGCGGGGCGAAGCGGTGCGGCGCCGGCAGGAAG
GAAATGGGCGGGGAGGGCCTTCGTGCGTCGCCGCGCCGCCGTCCCCTTCTCCCTCTCCAGCCTCGGGGCT
GTCCGCGGGGGGACGGCTGCCTTCGGGGGGGACGGGGCAGGGCGGGGTTCGGCTTCTGGCGTGTGACCGG
CGGCTCTAGAGCCTCTGCTAACCATGTTCATGCCTTCTTCTTTTTCCTACAGCTCCTGGGCAACGTGCTG
GTTATTGTGCTGTCTCATCATTTTGGCAAAGAATTGATTAATTCGAGCGAAGGCGCGCCCCTCGTCTCAA
CCAAAGCAATCAACCCATCAACCACCTGGGCACGCGTAAGTCTACGGTACCGTTCCTTATCATCTGGCGA
ATCGGACCCACAAGAGCACTGGCGGCCGCCCAGGATACATAGATTACCACAACTCCGAGCCCTTCCACCG
CTAGCGCACTCCTCAGGTGCAGGCTGCCTATCAGAAGGTGGTGGCTGGTGTGGCCAATGCCCTGGCTCAC
AAATACCACTGAGATCTTTTTCCCTCTGCCAAAAATTATGGGGACATCATGAAGCCCCTTGAGCATCTGA
CTTCTGGCTAATAAAGGAAATTTATTTTCATTGCAATAGTGTGTTGGAATTTTTTGTGTCTCTCACTCGG
AAGGACATATGGGAGGGCAAATCATTTAAAACATCAGAATGAGTATTTGGTTTAGAGTTTGGCAACATAT
GCCCATATGCTGGCTGCCATGAACAAAGGTTGGCTATAAAGAGGTCATCAGTATATGAAACAGCCCCCTG
CTGTCCATTCCTTATTCCATAGAAAAGCCTTGACTTGAGGTTAGATTTTTTTTATATTTTGTTTTGTGTT
ATTTTTTTCTTTAACATCCCTAAAATTTTCCTTACATGTTTTACTAGCCAGATTTTTCCTCCTCTCCTGA
CTACTCCCAGTCATAGCTGTCCCTCTTCTCTTATGGAGATCCCTCGACCTGCAGCCCAAGCTTGGCGTAA
TCATGGTCATAGCTGTTTCCTGTGTGAAATTGTTATCCGCTCACAATTCCACACAACATACGAGCCGGAA
GCATAAAGTGTAAAGCCTGGGGTGCCTAATGAGTGAGCTAACTCACATTAATTGCGTTGCGCTCACTGCC
CGCTTTCCAGTCGGGAAACCTGTCGTGCCAGCGGATCCGCATCTCAATTAGTCAGCAACCATAGTCCCGC
CCCTAACTCCGCCCAGTTCCGCCCATTCTCCGCCCCATGGCTGACTAATTTTTTTTATTTATGCAGAGGC
CGAGGCCGCCTCGGCCTCTGAGCTATTCCAGAAGTAGTGAGGAGGCTTTTTTGGAGGCCTAGGCTTTTGC
AAAAAGCTAACTTGTTTATTGCAGCTTATAATGGTTACAAATAAAGCAATAGCATCACAAATTTCACAAA
TAAAGCATTTTTTTCACTGCATTCTAGTTGTGGTTTGTCCAAACTCATCAATGTATCTTATCATGTCTGG
ATCCGCTGCATTAATGAATCGGCCAACGCGCGGGGAGAGGCGGTTTGCGTATTGGGCGCTCTTCCGCTTC
CTCGCTCACTGACTCGCTGCGCTCGGTCGTTCGGCTGCGGCGAGCGGTATCAGCTCACTCAAAGGCGGTA
ATACGGTTATCCACAGAATCAGGGGATAACGCAGGAAAGAACATGTGAGCAAAAGGCCAGCAAAAGGCCA
GGAACCGTAAAAAGGCCGCGTTGCTGGCGTTTTTCCATAGGCTCCGCCCCCCTGACGAGCATCACAAAAA
TCGACGCTCAAGTCAGAGGTGGCGAAACCCGACAGGACTATAAAGATACCAGGCGTTTCCCCCTGGAAGC
TCCCTCGTGCGCTCTCCTGTTCCGACCCTGCCGCTTACCGGATACCTGTCCGCCTTTCTCCCTTCGGGAA
GCGTGGCGCTTTCTCATAGCTCACGCTGTAGGTATCTCAGTTCGGTGTAGGTCGTTCGCTCCAAGCTGGG
CTGTGTGCACGAACCCCCCGTTCAGCCCGACCGCTGCGCCTTATCCGGTAACTATCGTCTTGAGTCCAAC
CCGGTAAGACACGACTTATCGCCACTGGCAGCAGCCACTGGTAACAGGATTAGCAGAGCGAGGTATGTAG
GCGGTGCTACAGAGTTCTTGAAGTGGTGGCCTAACTACGGCTACACTAGAAGAACAGTATTTGGTATCTG
CGCTCTGCTGAAGCCAGTTACCTTCGGAAAAAGAGTTGGTAGCTCTTGATCCGGCAAACAAACCACCGCT
GGTAGCGGTGGTTTTTTTGTTTGCAAGCAGCAGATTACGCGCAGAAAAAAAGGATCTCAAGAAGATCCTT
TGATCTTTTCTACGGGGTCTGACGCTCAGTGGAACGAAAACTCACGTTAAGGGATTTTGGTCATGAGATT
ATCAAAAAGGATCTTCACCTAGATCCTTTTAAATTAAAAATGAAGTTTTAAATCAATCTAAAGTATATAT
GAGTAAACTTGGTCTGACAGTTACCAATGCTTAATCAGTGAGGCACCTATCTCAGCGATCTGTCTATTTC
GTTCATCCATAGTTGCCTGACTCCCCGTCGTGTAGATAACTACGATACGGGAGGGCTTACCATCTGGCCC
CAGTGCTGCAATGATACCGCGAGACCCACGCTCACCGGCTCCAGATTTATCAGCAATAAACCAGCCAGCC
GGAAGGGCCGAGCGCAGAAGTGGTCCTGCAACTTTATCCGCCTCCATCCAGTCTATTAATTGTTGCCGGG
AAGCTAGAGTAAGTAGTTCGCCAGTTAATAGTTTGCGCAACGTTGTTGCCATTGCTACAGGCATCGTGGT
GTCACGCTCGTCGTTTGGTATGGCTTCATTCAGCTCCGGTTCCCAACGATCAAGGCGAGTTACATGATCC
CCCATGTTGTGCAAAAAAGCGGTTAGCTCCTTCGGTCCTCCGATCGTTGTCAGAAGTAAGTTGGCCGCAG
TGTTATCACTCATGGTTATGGCAGCACTGCATAATTCTCTTACTGTCATGCCATCCGTAAGATGCTTTTC
TGTGACTGGTGAGTACTCAACCAAGTCATTCTGAGAATAGTGTATGCGGCGACCGAGTTGCTCTTGCCCG
GCGTCAATACGGGATAATACCGCGCCACATAGCAGAACTTTAAAAGTGCTCATCATTGGAAAACGTTCTT
CGGGGCGAAAACTCTCAAGGATCTTACCGCTGTTGAGATCCAGTTCGATGTAACCCACTCGTGCACCCAA
CTGATCTTCAGCATCTTTTACTTTCACCAGCGTTTCTGGGTGAGCAAAAACAGGAAGGCAAAATGCCGCA
AAAAAGGGAATAAGGGCGACACGGAAATGTTGAATACTCATACTCTTCCTTTTTCAATATTATTGAAGCA
TTTATCAGGGTTATTGTCTCATGAGCGGATACATATTTGAATGTATTTAGAAAAATAAACAAATAGGGGT
TCCGCGCACATTTCCCCGAAAAGTGCCACCTGGGTCGACATTGATTATTGACTAGTTATTAATAGTAATC
AATTACGGGGTCATTAGTTCATAGCCCATATATGGAGTTCCGCGTTACATAACTTACGGTAAATGGCCCG
CCTGGCTGACCGCCCAACGACCCCCGCCCATTGACGTCAATAATGACGTATGTTCCCATAGTAACGCCAA
TAGGGACTTTCCATTGACGTCAATGGGTGGAGTATTTACGGTAAACTGCCCACTTGGCAGTACATCAAGT
GTATCATATGCCAAGTACGCCCCCTATTGACGTCAATGACGGTAAATGGCCCGCCTGGCATTATGCCCAG
TACATGACCTTATGGGACTTTCCTACTTGGCAGTACATCTACGTATTAGTCATCGCTATTACCATGGTCG
AGGTGAGCCCCACGTTCTGCTTCACTCTCCCCATCTCCCCCCCCTCCCCACCCCCAATTTTGTATTTATT
TATTTTTTAATTATTTTGTGCAGCGATGGGGGCGGGGGGGGGGGGGG
